>Addgene plasmid #90738 | LSM4 B5.4 gRNA | addgene full sequence | sequence record 183567 | Addgene NGS Result
CGAGTCAGTGAGCGAGGAAGCGGAAGAGCGCCCAATACGCAAACCGCCTCTCCCCGCGCGTTGGCCGATT
CATTAATGCAGCTGGCACGACAGGTTTCCCGACTGGAAAGCGGGCAGTGAGCGCAACGCAATTAATGTGA
GTTAGCTCACTCATTAGGCACCCCAGGCTTTACACTTTATGCTTCCGGCTCGTATGTTGTGTGGAATTGT
GAGCGGATAACAATTTCACACAGGAAACAGCTATGACCATGATTACGCCAAGCGCGCAATTAACCCTCAC
TAAAGGGAACAAAAGCTGGAGCTGCAAGCTTAATGTAGTCTTATGCAATACTCTTGTAGTCTTGCAACAT
GGTAACGATGAGTTAGCAACATGCCTTACAAGGAGAGAAAAAGCACCGTGCATGCCGATTGGTGGAAGTA
AGGTGGTACGATCGTGCCTTATTAGGAAGGCAACAGACGGGTCTGACATGGATTGGACGAACCACTGAAT
TGCCGCATTGCAGAGATATTGTATTTAAGTGCCTAGCTCGATACATAAACGGGTCTCTCTGGTTAGACCA
GATCTGAGCCTGGGAGCTCTCTGGCTAACTAGGGAACCCACTGCTTAAGCCTCAATAAAGCTTGCCTTGA
GTGCTTCAAGTAGTGTGTGCCCGTCTGTTGTGTGACTCTGGTAACTAGAGATCCCTCAGACCCTTTTAGT
CAGTGTGGAAAATCTCTAGCAGTGGCGCCCGAACAGGGACTTGAAAGCGAAAGGGAAACCAGAGGAGCTC
TCTCGACGCAGGACTCGGCTTGCTGAAGCGCGCACGGCAAGAGGCGAGGGGCGGCGACTGGTGAGTACGC
CAAAAATTTTGACTAGCGGAGGCTAGAAGGAGAGAGATGGGTGCGAGAGCGTCAGTATTAAGCGGGGGAG
AATTAGATCGCGATGGGAAAAAATTCGGTTAAGGCCAGGGGGAAAGAAAAAATATAAATTAAAACATATA
GTATGGGCAAGCAGGGAGCTAGAACGATTCGCAGTTAATCCTGGCCTGTTAGAAACATCAGAAGGCTGTA
GACAAATACTGGGACAGCTACAACCATCCCTTCAGACAGGATCAGAAGAACTTAGATCATTATATAATAC
AGTAGCAACCCTCTATTGTGTGCATCAAAGGATAGAGATAAAAGACACCAAGGAAGCTTTAGACAAGATA
GAGGAAGAGCAAAACAAAAGTAAGACCACCGCACAGCAAGCGGCCGCTGATCTTCAGACCTGGAGGAGGA
GATATGAGGGACAATTGGAGAAGTGAATTATATAAATATAAAGTAGTAAAAATTGAACCATTAGGAGTAG
CACCCACCAAGGCAAAGAGAAGAGTGGTGCAGAGAGAAAAAAGAGCAGTGGGAATAGGAGCTTTGTTCCT
TGGGTTCTTGGGAGCAGCAGGAAGCACTATGGGCGCAGCGTCAATGACGCTGACGGTACAGGCCAGACAA
TTATTGTCTGGTATAGTGCAGCAGCAGAACAATTTGCTGAGGGCTATTGAGGCGCAACAGCATCTGTTGC
AACTCACAGTCTGGGGCATCAAGCAGCTCCAGGCAAGAATCCTGGCTGTGGAAAGATACCTAAAGGATCA
ACAGCTCCTGGGGATTTGGGGTTGCTCTGGAAAACTCATTTGCACCACTGCTGTGCCTTGGAATGCTAGT
TGGAGTAATAAATCTCTGGAACAGATTTGGAATCACACGACCTGGATGGAGTGGGACAGAGAAATTAACA
ATTACACAAGCTTAATACACTCCTTAATTGAAGAATCGCAAAACCAGCAAGAAAAGAATGAACAAGAATT
ATTGGAATTAGATAAATGGGCAAGTTTGTGGAATTGGTTTAACATAACAAATTGGCTGTGGTATATAAAA
TTATTCATAATGATAGTAGGAGGCTTGGTAGGTTTAAGAATAGTTTTTGCTGTACTTTCTATAGTGAATA
GAGTTAGGCAGGGATATTCACCATTATCGTTTCAGACCCACCTCCCAACCCCGAGGGGACCCAGAGAGGG
CCTATTTCCCATGATTCCTTCATATTTGCATATACGATACAAGGCTGTTAGAGAGATAATTAGAATTAAT
TTGACTGTAAACACAAAGATATTAGTACAAAATACGTGACGTAGAAAGTAATAATTTCTTGGGTAGTTTG
CAGTTTTAAAATTATGTTTTAAAATGGACTATCATATGCTTACCGTAACTTGAAAGTATTTCGATTTCTT
GGCTTTATATATCTTGTGGAAAGGACGAAACACCGACGTGCAGATGACTTCTCGCGTTTAAGAGCTATGC
TGGAAACAGCATAGCAAGTTTAAATAAGGCTAGTCCGTTATCAACTTGAAAAAGTGGCACCGAGTCGGTG
CTTTTTTTGAATTCTAGATCTTGAGACAAATGGCAGTATTCATCCACAATTTTAAAAGAAAAGGGGGGAT
TGGGGGGTACAGTGCAGGGGAAAGAATAGTAGACATAATAGCAACAGACATACAAACTAAAGAATTACAA
AAACAAATTACAAAAATTCAAAATTTTCGGGTTTATTACAGGGACAGCAGAGATCCACTTTGGCGCCGGC
TCGAGTGGCTCCGGTGCCCGTCAGTGGGCAGAGCGCACATCGCCCACAGTCCCCGAGAAGTTGGGGGGAG
GGGTCGGCAATTGAACCGGTGCCTAGAGAAGGTGGCGCGGGGTAAACTGGGAAAGTGATGTCGTGTACTG
GCTCCGCCTTTTTCCCGAGGGTGGGGGAGAACCGTATATAAGTGCAGTAGTCGCCGTGAACGTTCTTTTT
CGCAACGGGTTTGCCGCCAGAACACAGGTGTCGTGACGCGGGATCCGCCACCATGACCGAGTACAAGCCC
ACGGTGCGCCTCGCCACCCGCGACGACGTCCCCAGGGCCGTACGCACCCTCGCCGCCGCGTTCGCCGACT
ACCCCGCCACGCGCCACACCGTCGATCCGGACCGCCACATCGAGCGGGTCACCGAGCTGCAAGAACTCTT
CCTCACGCGCGTCGGGCTCGACATCGGCAAGGTGTGGGTCGCGGACGACGGCGCCGCGGTGGCGGTCTGG
ACCACGCCGGAGAGCGTCGAAGCGGGGGCGGTGTTCGCCGAGATCGGCCCGCGCATGGCCGAGTTGAGCG
GTTCCCGGCTGGCCGCGCAGCAACAGATGGAAGGCCTCCTGGCGCCGCACCGGCCCAAGGAGCCCGCGTG
GTTCCTGGCCACCGTCGGAGTCTCGCCCGACCACCAGGGCAAGGGTCTGGGCAGCGCCGTCGTGCTCCCC
GGAGTGGAGGCGGCCGAGCGCGCCGGGGTGCCCGCCTTCCTGGAGACCTCCGCGCCCCGCAACCTCCCCT
TCTACGAGCGGCTCGGCTTCACCGTCACCGCCGACGTCGAGGTGCCCGAAGGACCGCGCACCTGGTGCAT
GACCCGCAAGCCCGGTGCCTGAACGCGTTAAGTCGACAATCAACCTCTGGATTACAAAATTTGTGAAAGA
TTGACTGGTATTCTTAACTATGTTGCTCCTTTTACGCTATGTGGATACGCTGCTTTAATGCCTTTGTATC
ATGCTATTGCTTCCCGTATGGCTTTCATTTTCTCCTCCTTGTATAAATCCTGGTTGCTGTCTCTTTATGA
GGAGTTGTGGCCCGTTGTCAGGCAACGTGGCGTGGTGTGCACTGTGTTTGCTGACGCAACCCCCACTGGT
TGGGGCATTGCCACCACCTGTCAGCTCCTTTCCGGGACTTTCGCTTTCCCCCTCCCTATTGCCACGGCGG
AACTCATCGCCGCCTGCCTTGCCCGCTGCTGGACAGGGGCTCGGCTGTTGGGCACTGACAATTCCGTGGT
GTTGTCGGGGAAATCATCGTCCTTTCCTTGGCTGCTCGCCTGTGTTGCCACCTGGATTCTGCGCGGGACG
TCCTTCTGCTACGTCCCTTCGGCCCTCAATCCAGCGGACCTTCCTTCCCGCGGCCTGCTGCCGGCTCTGC
GGCCTCTTCCGCGTCTTCGCCTTCGCCCTCAGACGAGTCGGATCTCCCTTTGGGCCGCCTCCCCGCGTCG
ACTTTAAGACCAATGACTTACAAGGCAGCTGTAGATCTTAGCCACTTTTTAAAAGAAAAGGGGGGACTGG
AAGGGCTAATTCACTCCCAACGAAGACAAGATCTGCTTTTTGCTTGTACTGGGTCTCTCTGGTTAGACCA
GATCTGAGCCTGGGAGCTCTCTGGCTAACTAGGGAACCCACTGCTTAAGCCTCAATAAAGCTTGCCTTGA
GTGCTTCAAGTAGTGTGTGCCCGTCTGTTGTGTGACTCTGGTAACTAGAGATCCCTCAGACCCTTTTAGT
CAGTGTGGAAAATCTCTAGCAGTACGTATAGTAGTTCATGTCATCTTATTATTCAGTATTTATAACTTGC
AAAGAAATGAATATCAGAGAGTGAGAGGAACTTGTTTATTGCAGCTTATAATGGTTACAAATAAAGCAAT
AGCATCACAAATTTCACAAATAAAGCATTTTTTTCACTGCATTCTAGTTGTGGTTTGTCCAAACTCATCA
ATGTATCTTATCATGTCTGGCTCTAGCTATCCCGCCCCTAACTCCGCCCATCCCGCCCCTAACTCCGCCC
AGTTCCGCCCATTCTCCGCCCCATGGCTGACTAATTTTTTTTATTTATGCAGAGGCCGAGGCCGCCTCGG
CCTCTGAGCTATTCCAGAAGTAGTGAGGAGGCTTTTTTGGAGGCCTAGGGACGTACCCAATTCGCCCTAT
AGTGAGTCGTATTACGCGCGCTCACTGGCCGTCGTTTTACAACGTCGTGACTGGGAAAACCCTGGCGTTA
CCCAACTTAATCGCCTTGCAGCACATCCCCCTTTCGCCAGCTGGCGTAATAGCGAAGAGGCCCGCACCGA
TCGCCCTTCCCAACAGTTGCGCAGCCTGAATGGCGAATGGG
[124 nt withheld, positions 4942-5065]
C
[91 nt withheld, positions 5067-5157]
A
[49 nt withheld, positions 5159-5207]
CCTTTGACGTTGGAGTCCACGTTCTTT
[37 nt withheld, positions 5235-5271]
ACCCTATCTCGGTCTATTCTTTTGATTTATAAGGGATTTTGCCGATTTCGGCCTATTGGTTAAAAAATGA
GCTGATTTAACAAAAATTTAACGCGAATTTTAACAAAATATTAACGCTTACAATTTAGGTGGCACTTTTC
GGGGAAATGTGCGCGGAACCCCTATTTGTTTATTTTTCTAAATACATTCAAATATGTATCCGCTCATGAG
ACAATAACCCTGATAAATGCTTCAATAATATTGAAAAAGGAAGAGTATGAGTATTCAACATTTCCGTGTC
GCCCTTATTCCCTTTTTTGCGGCATTTTGCCTTCCTGTTTTTGCTCACCCAGAAACGCTGGTGAAAGTAA
AAGATGCTGAAGATCAGTTGGGTGCACGAGTGGGTTACATCGAACTGGATCTCAACAGCGGTAAGATCCT
TGAGAGTTTTCGCCCCGAAGAACGTTTTCCAATGATGAGCACTTTTAAAGTTCTGCTATGTGGCGCGGTA
TTATCCCGTATTGACGCCGGGCAAGAGCAACTCGGTCGCCGCATACACTATTCTCAGAATGACTTGGTTG
AGTACTCACCAGTCACAGAAAAGCATCTTACGGATGGCATGACAGTAAGAGAATTATGCAGTGCTGCCAT
AACCATGAGTGATAACACTGCGGCCAACTTACTTCTGACAACGATCGGAGGACCGAAGGAGCTAACCGCT
TTTTTGCACAACATGGGGGATCATGTAACTCGCCTTGATCGTTGGGAACCGGAGCTGAATGAAGCCATAC
CAAACGACGAGCGTGACACCACGATGCCTGTAGCAATGGCAACAACGTTGCGCAAACTATTAACTGGCGA
ACTACTTACTCTAGCTTCCCGGCAACAATTAATAGACTGGATGGAGGCGGATAAAGTTGCAGGACCACTT
CTGCGCTCGGCCCTTCCGGCTGGCTGGTTTATTGCTGATAAATCTGGAGCCGGTGAGCGTGGGTCTCGCG
GTATCATTGCAGCACTGGGGCCAGATGGTAAGCCCTCCCGTATCGTAGTTATCTACACGACGGGGAGTCA
GGCAACTATGGATGAACGAAATAGACAGATCGCTGAGATAGGTGCCTCACTGATTAAGCATTGGTAACTG
TCAGACCAAGTTTACTCATATATACTTTAGATTGATTTAAAACTTCATTTTTAATTTAAAAGGATCTAGG
TGAAGATCCTTTTTGATAATCTCATGACCAAAATCCCTTAACGTGAGTTTTCGTTCCACTGAGCGTCAGA
CCCCGTAGAAAAGATCAAAGGATCTTCTTGAGATCCTTTTTTTCTGCGCGTAATCTGCTGCTTGCAAACA
AAAAAACCACCGCTACCAGCGGTGGTTTGTTTGCCGGATCAAGAGCTACCAACTCTTTTTCCGAAGGTAA
CTGGCTTCAGCAGAGCGCAGATACCAAATACTGTTCTTCTAGTGTAGCCGTAGTTAGGCCACCACTTCAA
GAACTCTGTAGCACCGCCTACATACCTCGCTCTGCTAATCCTGTTACCAGTGGCTGCTGCCAGTGGCGAT
AAGTCGTGTCTTACCGGGTTGGACTCAAGACGATAGTTACCGGATAAGGCGCAGCGGTCGGGCTGAACGG
GGGGTTCGTGCACACAGCCCAGCTTGGAGCGAACGACCTACACCGAACTGAGATACCTACAGCGTGAGCT
ATGAGAAAGCGCCACGCTTCCCGAAGGGAGAAAGGCGGACAGGTATCCGGTAAGCGGCAGGGTCGGAACA
GGAGAGCGCACGAGGGAGCTTCCAGGGGGAAACGCCTGGTATCTTTATAGTCCTGTCGGGTTTCGCCACC
TCTGACTTGAGCGTCGATTTTTGTGATGCTCGTCAGGGGGGCGGAGCCTATGGAAAAACGCCAGCAACGC
GGCCTTTTTACGGTTCCTGGCCTTTTGCTGGCCTTTTGCTCACATGTTCTTTCCTGCGTTATCCCCTGAT
TCTGTGGATAACCGTATTACCGCCTTTGAGTGAGCTGATACCGCTCGCCGCAGCCGAACGACCGAGCGCA
G
Features (pLannotate 1.2.2; 28 found; start..end, strand, type, name):
      1..26      +  rep_origin     RSF ori (fragment): Plasmids containing the RSF 1030 origin of replication can be propagated in E. coli cells that contain additional plasmids with compatible origins.
     28..120     +  CDS            lacI (fragment): lac repressor; lacI; The lac repressor binds to the lac operator to inhibit transcription in E. coli. This inhibition can be relieved by adding lactose or isopropyl-β-D-thiogalactopyranoside (IPTG).
    133..154     +  protein_bind   CAP binding site: CAP binding activates transcription in the presence of cAMP. E. coli catabolite activator protein
    169..199     +  promoter       lac promoter: promoter for the E. coli lac operon
    207..223     +  protein_bind   lac operator: The lac repressor binds to the lac operator to inhibit transcription in E. coli. This inhibition can be relieved by adding lactose or isopropyl-β-D-thiogalactopyranoside (IPTG). lac repressor encoded by lacI
    268..286     +  promoter       T3 promoter: promoter for bacteriophage T3 RNA polymerase
    314..540     +  promoter       RSV promoter: Rous sarcoma virus enhancer/promoter
    541..721     +  LTR            5' LTR (truncated): truncated 5' long terminal repeat (LTR) from HIV-1
    768..893     +  misc_feature   HIV-1 Ψ: packaging signal of human immunodeficiency virus type 1
    877..1240    +  CDS            HIV-1 gag (fragment): gag protein from human immunodeficiency virus 1; gag
   1386..1619    +  misc_feature   RRE: The Rev response element (RRE) of HIV-1 allows for Rev-dependent mRNA export from the nucleus to the cytoplasm.
   1996..2022    +  CDS            Rev (fragment): human immunodeficiency virus 1 (HIV-1) Rev protein; rev; enhances nuclear export of unspliced and incompletely spliced viral mRNAs
   2026..2266    +  promoter       U6 promoter: RNA polymerase III promoter for human U6 snRNA
   2314..2381    +  misc_RNA       tracrRNA (fragment): trans-activating CRISPR RNA for the Streptococcus pyogenes CRISPR/Cas9 system
   2430..2547    +  misc_feature   cPPT/CTS: central polypurine tract and central termination sequence of HIV-1
   2616..2827    +  promoter       EF-1α core promoter: core promoter for human elongation factor EF-1α
   2853..3452    +  CDS            PuroR (fragment): puromycin N-acetyltransferase; pac from Streptomyces; confers resistance to puromycin
   3468..4056    +  misc_feature   WPRE: woodchuck hepatitis virus posttranscriptional regulatory element
   4107..4126    +  misc_feature   cPPT/CTS (fragment): central polypurine tract and central termination sequence of HIV-1
   4128..4361    +  LTR            3' LTR (ΔU3): self-inactivating 3' long terminal repeat (LTR) from HIV-1
   4439..4560    +  polyA_signal   SV40 poly(A) signal: SV40 polyadenylation signal
   4600..4735    +  rep_origin     SV40 ori: SV40 origin of replication
   4756..4774    -  promoter       T7 promoter: promoter for bacteriophage T7 RNA polymerase
   4782..4937    +  CDS            lacZα (fragment): LacZα fragment of β-galactosidase; lacZ fragment
   4942..5370    +  rep_origin     f1 ori (sequence partly withheld): f1 bacteriophage origin of replication; arrow indicates direction of (+) strand synthesis
   5423..5527    +  promoter       AmpR promoter: bla
   5528..6388    +  CDS            AmpR: β-lactamase; bla; confers resistance to ampicillin, carbenicillin, and related antibiotics
   6559..7147    +  rep_origin     ori: high-copy-number ColE1/pMB1/pBR322/pUC origin of replication
