[The description below was written by a language model from this plasmid's Addgene catalogue record and pLannotate feature annotations shown in this document.]
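Description:
LSM4 B5.4 gRNA is a third-generation lentiviral CRISPR guide plasmid built on the pLenti-sgRNA backbone and designed to express a single guide RNA against human LSM4. It is maintained in E. coli through a high-copy ColE1/pUC-type origin with ampicillin selection from the β-lactamase gene. An f1 origin, an SV40 origin and small lac/T3/T7 cloning-vector remnants are also annotated. The catalogue gives a backbone size of 9,151 bp without insert, whereas the sequenced record is 7,302 nt. This would be consistent with loss of a stuffer fragment when the guide was cloned, but the record does not explain the difference.

The viral cassette begins with an RSV promoter fused to a truncated HIV-1 5' LTR, which makes genomic RNA production Tat-independent. It is followed by the Ψ packaging signal with an adjoining gag fragment and the Rev response element for nuclear export. It ends in a ΔU3 self-inactivating 3' LTR with a downstream SV40 polyadenylation signal. Within this unit, a human U6 Pol III promoter drives the LSM4 spacer, which was inserted between BsmBI sites that were destroyed in cloning. The spacer is joined to the S. pyogenes tracrRNA-derived scaffold. A cPPT/CTS element follows, then an EF-1α core promoter driving puromycin N-acetyltransferase for selecting transduced mammalian cells, with a WPRE to enhance transcript expression.

No Cas9 is annotated, so the nuclease must be supplied separately in the target cells. The plasmid belongs to a series used for large-scale Cas9 knockout analysis of cell-cycle genes in human cell lines.
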