Addgene plasmid #90738: LSM4 B5.4 gRNA
Purpose: 3rd generation lentiviral gRNA plasmid targeting human LSM4
Depositing lab: Iain Cheeseman. Depositing organization: Whitehead Institute for Biomedical Research. Publication: Large-Scale Analysis of CRISPR/Cas9 Cell-Cycle Knockouts Reveals the Diversity of p53-Dependent Responses to Cell-Cycle Defects. McKinley KL, Cheeseman IM. Dev Cell. 2017 Feb 27;40(4):405-420.e2. doi: 10.1016/j.devcel.2017.01.012. Epub 2017 Feb 16. PubMed 28216383.
Backbone
  Vector backbone: pLenti-sgRNA
  Backbone manufacturer: Eric Lander & David Sabatini labs (Addgene plasmid #71409)
  Backbone size w/o insert (bp): 9151
  Vector type: Lentiviral, CRISPR
  Selectable markers: Puromycin
Growth in bacteria
  Bacterial resistance: Ampicillin, 100 μg/mL
  Growth temperature: 37°C
  Growth strain: NEB Stable
  Copy number: Unknown
Gene/Insert
  Gene/Insert name: LSM4 (Guide Designation B5.4) (alt name: pKMKO series)
  gRNA/shRNA sequence: CACCgACGTGCAGATGACTTCTCGC
  Species: H. sapiens (human)
  Promoter: U6
  Cloning method: Restriction Enzyme; 5′ cloning site BsmBI (destroyed during cloning); 3′ cloning site BsmBI (destroyed during cloning)
  Sequencing primers: 5′ hU6-F (5'-GAGGGCCTATTTCCCATGATT-3'); 3′ EF1a-R (5'-CACGGCGACTACTGCACTTA-3')
Terms and licenses: Academic/Nonprofit Terms; Industry Terms: Not Available to Industry
Depositor comments: Please note that gRNA target sequence listed is not strictly the 20nt spacer sequence, but also contains the 5' BsmBI overhang. For more information about knockout human cell lines generated using this plasmid, please see http://cellcycleknockouts.wi.mit.edu/ .
How to cite: LSM4 B5.4 gRNA was a gift from Iain Cheeseman (Addgene plasmid # 90738 ; http://n2t.net/addgene:90738 ; RRID:Addgene_90738)
